>Addgene plasmid #18674 | pDEST17-Cdc34a | depositor partial sequence | sequence record 8817 | Author sequence
NNNNNNNNNNNNNNNNNNANATTTTNNTTAACTTTAAGAAGGAGATATACATATGTCGTACTACCATCAC
CATCACCATCACCTCGAATCAACAAGTTTGTACAAAAAAGCAGGCTCCGCGGCCGCCCCCTTCACCATGG
CTCGGCCGCTAGTGCCCAGCTCGCAGAAGGCGCTGCTGCTGGAGCTCAAGGGGCTGCAGGAAGAGCCGGT
CGAGGGATTCCGCGTGACACTGGTGGACGAGGGCGATCTATACAACTGGGAGGTGGCCATCTTCGGGCCC
CCCAACACCTACTACGAGGGCGGCTACTTCAAGGCGCGCCTCAAGTTCCCCATCGACTACCCATACTCTC
CACCAGCCTTTCGGTTCCTGACCAAGATGTGGCACCCTAACATCTACGAGACGGGGGACGTGTGTATCTC
CATCCTCCACCCGCCGGTGGACGACCCCCAGAGCGGGGAGCTGCCCTCAGAGAGGTGGAACCCCACGCAG
AACGTCAGGACCATTCTCCTGAGTGTGATCTCCCTCCTGAACGAGCCCAACACCTTCTCGCCCGCAAACG
TGGACGCCTCCGTGATGTACAGGAAGTGGAAAGAGAGCAAGGGGAAGGATCGGGAGTACACAGACATCAT
CCGGAAGCAGGTCCTGGGGACCAAGGTGGACGCGGAGCGTGACGGCGTGAAGGTGCCCACCACGCTGGCC
GAGTACTGCGTGAAGACCAAGGCGCCGGCGCCCGACGAGGGCTCAGACCTCTTCTACGACGACTACTACG
AGGACGGCGAGGTGGAGGANGAGGCCGACAGCTGCTTCGGGGACGATGAGGATGACTCTGGCACGGAGGA
NTCCTGACTCGAGGAANGGTGGGCGCGCCGACCCAGCTTTCTTGTACAAAGTGGTTGATTCNAGGCTGCT
AACAAAGCCCGAAAGGAAGCTGANTTGGCTGCTGCCNNCGCTGANCAATAACTAGCATNANCCCNTGGGG
CNNCTAAACGGGTNNTGNGGGGTTTTTGCTGNANGNNNNANTNNNTNCNNNATCNNNNGGANGGNNGNNG
NCNCCNTGATCNNNNANNCNN
