>Addgene plasmid #18674 | pDEST17-Cdc34a | addgene partial sequence | sequence record 23314 | T7 5'-TAATACGACTCACTATAGGG-3'
AGGTTCTCTGAAATATTTTGTTTACTTTAAGAAGGAGATATACATATGTCGTACTACCATCACCATCACC
NTCACCTCGAATCAACAAGTTTGTACAAAAAAGCAGGCTCCGCGGCCGCCCCCTTCACCATGGCTCGGCC
GCTAGTGCCCAGCTCGCAGAAGGCGCTGCTGCTGGAGCTCAAGGGGCTGCAGGAAGAGCCGGTCGAGGGA
TTCCGCGTGACACTGGTGGACGAGGGCGATCTATACAACTGGGAGGTGGCCATCTTCGGGCCCCCCAACA
CCTACTACGAGGGCGGCTACTTCAAGGCGCGCCTCAAGTTCCCCATCGACTACCCATACTCTCCACCAGC
CTTTCGGTTCCTGACCAAGATGTGGCACCCTAACATCTACGAGACGGGGGACGTGTGTATCTCCATCCTC
CACCCGCCGGTGGACGACCCCCAGAGCGGGGAGCTGCCCTCAGAGAGGTGGAACCCCACGCAGAACGTCA
GGACCATTCTCCTGAGTGTGATCTCCCTCCTGAACGAGCCCAACACCTTCTCGCCCGCAAACGTGGACGC
CTCCGTGATGTACAGGAAGTGGAAAGAGAGCAAGGGGAAGGATCGGGAGTACACAGACATCTNGNGGAAG
CAGGTCCTGTGGACCAAGGTGAACTCGGACGNGACGCGTGAGAGNTCCCNCCCNCGCTGGCCGAGTACTG
CGTGAAGACCAAGGCGCGGCGCCGACGAGGGNTCNANTNTTNTCAAGATGTATAGAGGNGAGNGTGGAGA
GGCGCCANTCTTNTCNGAAAANNAANTTNTNGCCAGAAAATCTGATCAGAGGGG
