[The description below was written by a language model from this plasmid's Addgene catalogue record.]
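Description:
pDEST17-Cdc34a is a bacterial expression plasmid built on the pDEST17 Gateway destination backbone (about 4.9 kb without insert), carrying the human CDC34 coding sequence, also known as Cdc34A, E2R1, UBE2R1 or UBC3. The insert was introduced by Gateway recombination, so it would be expected to sit between the att sites left by the recombination reaction, although no feature table is provided to confirm the exact junctions. The plasmid is maintained in E. coli under ampicillin selection and is recorded as low copy. The record does not name the origin of replication.

The backbone supplies an N-terminal His tag that is fused in frame to Cdc34A, allowing the recombinant protein to be purified by immobilised metal affinity chromatography. The promoter is not explicitly listed. However, the recommended 5′ sequencing primer is T7, which is consistent with the T7 promoter-driven design of pDEST17. In that design, expression depends on a host strain that provides T7 RNA polymerase, while a cloning strain such as DH5alpha serves only for propagation.

CDC34 encodes a ubiquitin-conjugating (E2) enzyme. The associated publication concerns how two distinct ubiquitin E1 activating systems differentially charge E2 enzymes. The construct is therefore suited to producing His-tagged recombinant human Cdc34A in bacteria for in vitro biochemical work, such as E1-to-E2 ubiquitin charging or ubiquitination assays. The record does not describe specific experimental uses beyond this context.
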