Addgene plasmid #18674: pDEST17-Cdc34a
Depositing lab: Wade Harper. Depositing organization: Harvard Medical School. Publication: Dual E1 activation systems for ubiquitin differentially regulate E2 enzyme charging. Jin J, Li X, Gygi SP, Harper JW. Nature. 2007 Jun 28. 447(7148):1135-8. 10.1038/nature05902 PubMed 17597759.
Backbone
  Vector backbone: pDEST17
  Backbone manufacturer: Invitrogen
  Backbone size w/o insert (bp): 4900
  Vector type: Bacterial Expression
Growth in bacteria
  Bacterial resistance: Ampicillin, 100 μg/mL
  Growth temperature: 37°C
  Growth strain: DH5alpha
  Copy number: Low Copy
Gene/Insert
  Gene/Insert name: Cdc34A (alt name: E2R1)
  Species: H. sapiens (human)
  GenBank ID: NM_004359
  Entrez Gene: CDC34 (a.k.a. E2-CDC34, UBC3, UBCH3, UBE2R1)
  Tag / fusion protein: His (N terminal on backbone)
  Cloning method: Gateway Cloning
  Sequencing primers: 5′ T7
Terms and licenses: Academic/Nonprofit Terms; Industry Terms: Not Available to Industry
How to cite: pDEST17-Cdc34a was a gift from Wade Harper (Addgene plasmid # 18674 ; http://n2t.net/addgene:18674 ; RRID:Addgene_18674)
